LOCUS       Exported 5403 bp ds-DNA circular SYN 13-MAY-2021
DEFINITION  optical regulation of nuclear export.
ACCESSION   .
VERSION     .
KEYWORDS    AAV-Synapsin-mTurquoise-3XNLS-WPRE
SOURCE      synthetic DNA construct
  ORGANISM  synthetic DNA construct
REFERENCE   1 (bases 1 to 5403)
  AUTHORS   Li LL, Klein FM, Li Greci L, Popinigis A, Freudenberg F, Courtney MJ
  TITLE     Resonance energy transfer sensitises and monitors in situ switching
            of LOV2-based optogenetic actuators.
  JOURNAL   Nat Commun. 2020 Oct 9;11(1):5107. doi: 10.1038/s41467-020-18816-8.
  PUBMED    33037199
REFERENCE   2 (bases 1 to 5403)
  AUTHORS   .
  TITLE     Direct Submission
  JOURNAL   Exported May 13, 2021 from SnapGene Server 1.1.58
            http://www.snapgene.com
FEATURES             Location/Qualifiers
     source          1..5403
                     /organism="synthetic DNA construct"
                     /mol_type="other DNA"
     repeat_region   1..130
                     /label=AAV2 ITR (alternate)
                     /note="Functional equivalent of wild-type AAV2 ITR"
     promoter        175..622
                     /label=hSyn promoter
                     /note="human synapsin I promoter; confers neuron-specific
                     expression (Kugler et al., 2003)"
     regulatory      652..661
                     /regulatory_class="other"
                     /note="vertebrate consensus sequence for strong initiation
                     of translation (Kozak, 1987)"
     CDS             658..1374
                     /codon_start=1
                     /product="enhanced monomeric variant of CFP (Goedhart et
                     al., 2012)"
                     /label=mTurquoise2
                     /note="mammalian codon-optimized"
                     /translation="MVSKGEELFTGVVPILVELDGDVNGHKFSVSGEGEGDATYGKLTL
                     KFICTTGKLPVPWPTLVTTLSWGVQCFARYPDHMKQHDFFKSAMPEGYVQERTIFFKDD
                     GNYKTRAEVKFEGDTLVNRIELKGIDFKEDGNILGHKLEYNYFSDNVYITADKQKNGIK
                     ANFKIRHNIEDGGVQLADHYQQNTPIGDGPVLLPDNHYLSTQSKLSKDPNEKRDHMVLL
                     EFVTAAGITLGMDELYK"
     primer_bind     complement(703..724)
                     /label=EGFP-N
                     /note="EGFP, reverse primer"
     primer_bind     complement(964..983)
                     /label=EXFP-R
                     /note="For distinguishing EGFP variants, reverse primer"
     primer_bind     1311..1332
                     /label=EGFP-C
                     /note="EGFP, forward primer"
     CDS             1417..1437
                     /codon_start=1
                     /product="nuclear localization signal of SV40 (simian virus
                     40) large T antigen"
                     /label=SV40 NLS
                     /translation="PKKKRKV"
     misc_feature    1456..1512
                     /label=MCS
                     /note="multiple cloning site"
     misc_feature    1532..2120
                     /label=WPRE
                     /note="woodchuck hepatitis virus posttranscriptional
                     regulatory element"
     primer_bind     complement(1585..1605)
                     /label=WPRE-R
                     /note="WPRE, reverse primer"
     CDS             complement(2003..2014)
                     /codon_start=1
                     /product="Factor Xa recognition and cleavage site"
                     /label=Factor Xa site
                     /translation="IEGR"
     polyA_signal    2150..2626
                     /label=hGH poly(A) signal
                     /note="human growth hormone polyadenylation signal"
     primer_bind     complement(2349..2368)
                     /label=hGH-PA-R
                     /note="Human growth hormone terminator, reverse primer"
     repeat_region   2666..2806
                     /label=AAV2 ITR
                     /note="inverted terminal repeat of adeno-associated virus
                     serotype 2"
     repeat_region   2666..2795
                     /label=AAV2 ITR
     rep_origin      2881..3336
                     /direction=RIGHT
                     /label=f1 ori
                     /note="f1 bacteriophage origin of replication; arrow
                     indicates direction of (+) strand synthesis"
     primer_bind     complement(2968..2987)
                     /label=F1ori-R
                     /note="F1 origin, reverse primer"
     primer_bind     3178..3199
                     /label=F1ori-F
                     /note="F1 origin, forward primer"
     primer_bind     complement(3353..3372)
                     /label=pRS-marker
                     /note="pRS vectors, use to sequence yeast selectable
                     marker"
     primer_bind     3472..3494
                     /label=pGEX 3'
                     /note="pGEX vectors, reverse primer"
     primer_bind     complement(3532..3550)
                     /label=pBRforEco
                     /note="pBR322 vectors, upsteam of EcoRI site, forward
                     primer"
     promoter        3618..3722
                     /gene="bla"
                     /label=AmpR promoter
     CDS             3723..4583
                     /codon_start=1
                     /gene="bla"
                     /product="beta-lactamase"
                     /label=AmpR
                     /note="confers resistance to ampicillin, carbenicillin, and
                     related antibiotics"
                     /translation="MSIQHFRVALIPFFAAFCLPVFAHPETLVKVKDAEDQLGARVGYI
                     ELDLNSGKILESFRPEERFPMMSTFKVLLCGAVLSRIDAGQEQLGRRIHYSQNDLVEYS
                     PVTEKHLTDGMTVRELCSAAITMSDNTAANLLLTTIGGPKELTAFLHNMGDHVTRLDRW
                     EPELNEAIPNDERDTTMPVAMATTLRKLLTGELLTLASRQQLIDWMEADKVAGPLLRSA
                     LPAGWFIADKSGAGERGSRGIIAALGPDGKPSRIVVIYTTGSQATMDERNRQIAEIGAS
                     LIKHW"
     primer_bind     complement(3941..3960)
                     /label=Amp-R
                     /note="Ampicillin resistance gene, reverse primer"
     rep_origin      4754..5342
                     /direction=RIGHT
                     /label=ori
                     /note="high-copy-number ColE1/pMB1/pBR322/pUC origin of
                     replication"
     primer_bind     5243..5262
                     /label=pBR322ori-F
                     /note="pBR322 origin, forward primer"
ORIGIN
        1 cctgcaggca gctgcgcgct cgctcgctca ctgaggccgc ccgggcgtcg ggcgaccttt
       61 ggtcgcccgg cctcagtgag cgagcgagcg cgcagagagg gagtggccaa ctccatcact
      121 aggggttcct gcggccgcac gcgtgtgtct agactgcaga gggccctgcg tatgagtgca
      181 agtgggtttt aggaccagga tgaggcgggg tgggggtgcc tacctgacga ccgaccccga
      241 cccactggac aagcacccaa cccccattcc ccaaattgcg catcccctat cagagagggg
      301 gaggggaaac aggatgcggc gaggcgcgtg cgcactgcca gcttcagcac cgcggacagt
      361 gccttcgccc ccgcctggcg gcgcgcgcca ccgccgcctc agcactgaag gcgcgctgac
      421 gtcactcgcc ggtcccccgc aaactcccct tcccggccac cttggtcgcg tccgcgccgc
      481 cgccggccca gccggaccgc accacgcgag gcgcgagata ggggggcacg ggcgcgacca
      541 tctgcgctgc ggcgccggcg actcagcgct gcctcagtct gcggtgggca gcggaggagt
      601 cgtgtcgtgc ctgagagcgc agtcgagaag gtacagctag cgctaccggt cgccaccatg
      661 gtgagcaagg gcgaggagct gttcaccggg gtggtgccca tcctggtcga gctggacggc
      721 gacgtaaacg gccacaagtt cagcgtgtcc ggcgagggcg agggcgatgc cacctacggc
      781 aagctgaccc tgaagttcat ctgcaccacc ggcaagctgc ccgtgccctg gcccaccctc
      841 gtgaccaccc tgtcctgggg cgtgcagtgc ttcgcccgct accccgacca catgaagcag
      901 cacgacttct tcaagtccgc catgcccgaa ggctacgtcc aggagcgcac catcttcttc
      961 aaggacgacg gcaactacaa gacccgcgcc gaggtgaagt tcgagggcga caccctggtg
     1021 aaccgcatcg agctgaaggg catcgacttc aaggaggacg gcaacatcct ggggcacaag
     1081 ctggagtaca actactttag cgacaacgtc tatatcaccg ccgacaagca gaagaacggc
     1141 atcaaggcca acttcaagat ccgccacaac atcgaggacg gcggcgtgca gctcgccgac
     1201 cactaccagc agaacacccc catcggcgac ggccccgtgc tgctgcccga caaccactac
     1261 ctgagcaccc agtccaagct tagcaaagac cccaacgaga agcgcgatca catggtcctg
     1321 ctggagttcg tgaccgccgc cgggatcact ctcggcatgg acgagctgta caagtccgga
     1381 ctcagatccg accccagaag aaagcgcaag gtggacccca agaagaagcg caaggtggac
     1441 cccaagaaga agcgcagatc tcgagctcaa gcttcgaatt ctgcagtcga cggtaccgcg
     1501 ggcccgggat ccgcggccgc tagataactg aaatcaacct ctggattaca aaatttgtga
     1561 aagattgact ggtattctta actatgttgc tccttttacg ctatgtggat acgctgcttt
     1621 aatgcctttg tatcatgcta ttgcttcccg tatggccttc attttctcct ccttgtataa
     1681 atcctggttg ctgtctcttt atgaggagtt gtggcccgtt gtcaggcaac gtggcgtggt
     1741 gtgcactgtg tttgctgacg caacccccac tggttggggc attgccacca cctgtcagct
     1801 cctttccggg actttcgctt tccccctccc tattgccacg gcggaactca tcgccgcctg
     1861 ccttgcccgc tgctggacag gggctcggct gttgggcact gacaattccg tggtgttgtc
     1921 ggggaaatca tcgtcctttc cttggctgct cgcctatgtt gccacctgga ttctgcgcgg
     1981 gacgtccttc tgctacgtcc cttcggccct caatccagcg gaccttcctt cccgcggcct
     2041 gctgccggct ctgcggcctc ttccgcgtct tcgccttcgc cctcagacga gtcggatctc
     2101 cctttgggcc gcctccccgc atcgattgta ccgcgggccc gggatctacg ggtggcatcc
     2161 ctgtgacccc tccccagtgc ctctcctggc cctggaagtt gccactccag tgcccaccag
     2221 ccttgtccta ataaaattaa gttgcatcat tttgtctgac taggtgtcct tctataatat
     2281 tatggggtgg aggggggtgg tatggagcaa ggggcaagtt gggaagacaa cctgtagggc
     2341 ctgcggggtc tattgggaac caagctggag tgcagtggca caatcttggc tcactgcaat
     2401 ctccgcctcc tgggttcaag cgattctcct gcctcagcct cccgagttgt tgggattcca
     2461 ggcatgcatg accaggctca gctaattttt gtttttttgg tagagacggg gtttcaccat
     2521 attggccagg ctggtctcca actcctaatc tcaggtgatc tacccacctt ggcctcccaa
     2581 attgctggga ttacaggcgt gaaccactgc tcccttccct gtccttctga ttttgtaggt
     2641 aaccacgtgc ggaccgagcg gccgcaggaa cccctagtga tggagttggc cactccctct
     2701 ctgcgcgctc gctcgctcac tgaggccggg cgaccaaagg tcgcccgacg cccgggcttt
     2761 gcccgggcgg cctcagtgag cgagcgagcg cgcagctgcc tgcaggggcg cctgatgcgg
     2821 tattttctcc ttacgcatct gtgcggtatt tcacaccgca tannnnnnnn nnnnnnnnnn
     2881 nnnnnnnnnn nnnnnnnnnn nnnnnnnnnn nnnnnnnnnn nnnnnnnnnn nnnnnnnnnn
     2941 nnnnnnnnnn nnnnnnntnn nnnnnnnnnn nnnnnnnnnn nnnnnnnnnn nnnnnnnnnn
     3001 nnnncnnnnn nnnnnnnnnn nnnnnnnnnn nnnnnnnnnn nnnnnnnnnn nnnnnnnnnn
     3061 nnnnnnnnnn nnnnnnnnnn nnnnnnnnnn nnnnnnnnnn nnnnnnnnnn nnnnnnnnnn
     3121 nnnnnnnnnn nnnnnnnnnn nnnnnncctt tgacgttgga gtccacgttc tttaatagtg
     3181 gactcttgtt ccaaactgga acaacactca actctatctc gggctattct tttgatttat
     3241 aagggatttt gccgatttcg gtctattggt taaaaaatga gctgatttaa caaaaattta
     3301 acgcgaattt taacaaaata ttaacgttta caattttatg gtgcactctc agtacaatct
     3361 gctctgatgc cgcatagtta agccagcccc gacacccgcc aacacccgct gacgcgccct
     3421 gacgggcttg tctgctcccg gcatccgctt acagacaagc tgtgaccgtc tccgggagct
     3481 gcatgtgtca gaggttttca ccgtcatcac cgaaacgcgc gagacgaaag ggcctcgtga
     3541 tacgcctatt tttataggtt aatgtcatga taataatggt ttcttagacg tcaggtggca
     3601 cttttcgggg aaatgtgcgc ggaaccccta tttgtttatt tttctaaata cattcaaata
     3661 tgtatccgct catgagacaa taaccctgat aaatgcttca ataatattga aaaaggaaga
     3721 gtatgagtat tcaacatttc cgtgtcgccc ttattccctt ttttgcggca ttttgccttc
     3781 ctgtttttgc tcacccagaa acgctggtga aagtaaaaga tgctgaagat cagttgggtg
     3841 cacgagtggg ttacatcgaa ctggatctca acagcggtaa gatccttgag agttttcgcc
     3901 ccgaagaacg ttttccaatg atgagcactt ttaaagttct gctatgtggc gcggtattat
     3961 cccgtattga cgccgggcaa gagcaactcg gtcgccgcat acactattct cagaatgact
     4021 tggttgagta ctcaccagtc acagaaaagc atcttacgga tggcatgaca gtaagagaat
     4081 tatgcagtgc tgccataacc atgagtgata acactgcggc caacttactt ctgacaacga
     4141 tcggaggacc gaaggagcta accgcttttt tgcacaacat gggggatcat gtaactcgcc
     4201 ttgatcgttg ggaaccggag ctgaatgaag ccataccaaa cgacgagcgt gacaccacga
     4261 tgcctgtagc aatggcaaca acgttgcgca aactattaac tggcgaacta cttactctag
     4321 cttcccggca acaattaata gactggatgg aggcggataa agttgcagga ccacttctgc
     4381 gctcggccct tccggctggc tggtttattg ctgataaatc tggagccggt gagcgtgggt
     4441 ctcgcggtat cattgcagca ctggggccag atggtaagcc ctcccgtatc gtagttatct
     4501 acacgacggg gagtcaggca actatggatg aacgaaatag acagatcgct gagataggtg
     4561 cctcactgat taagcattgg taactgtcag accaagttta ctcatatata ctttagattg
     4621 atttaaaact tcatttttaa tttaaaagga tctaggtgaa gatccttttt gataatctca
     4681 tgaccaaaat cccttaacgt gagttttcgt tccactgagc gtcagacccc gtagaaaaga
     4741 tcaaaggatc ttcttgagat cctttttttc tgcgcgtaat ctgctgcttg caaacaaaaa
     4801 aaccaccgct accagcggtg gtttgtttgc cggatcaaga gctaccaact ctttttccga
     4861 aggtaactgg cttcagcaga gcgcagatac caaatactgt tcttctagtg tagccgtagt
     4921 taggccacca cttcaagaac tctgtagcac cgcctacata cctcgctctg ctaatcctgt
     4981 taccagtggc tgctgccagt ggcgataagt cgtgtcttac cgggttggac tcaagacgat
     5041 agttaccgga taaggcgcag cggtcgggct gaacgggggg ttcgtgcaca cagcccagct
     5101 tggagcgaac gacctacacc gaactgagat acctacagcg tgagctatga gaaagcgcca
     5161 cgcttcccga agggagaaag gcggacaggt atccggtaag cggcagggtc ggaacaggag
     5221 agcgcacgag ggagcttcca gggggaaacg cctggtatct ttatagtcct gtcgggtttc
     5281 gccacctctg acttgagcgt cgatttttgt gatgctcgtc aggggggcgg agcctatgga
     5341 aaaacgccag caacgcggcc tttttacggt tcctggcctt ttgctggcct tttgctcaca
     5401 tgt
//
