[The description below was written by a language model from this plasmid's Addgene catalogue record and the feature table of its GenBank file.]
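Description:
AAV-Synapsin-mTurquoise-3XNLS-WPRE is a 5.4 kb AAV transfer plasmid for neuron-specific expression of a nuclear-targeted cyan fluorescent protein in mammalian cells. In bacteria it is maintained through a high-copy ColE1/pUC-type origin and selected with ampicillin via the beta-lactamase gene; an f1 phage origin is also present in the backbone. The record lists a recombination-reduced growth strain, in keeping with the instability of ITR-containing plasmids.

The expression cassette lies between two AAV2 inverted terminal repeats, which allow the intervening DNA to be replicated and packaged into recombinant AAV particles when rep/cap and helper functions are supplied in trans. Within the ITRs, the human synapsin I promoter restricts expression to neurons. It drives a Kozak-initiated, mammalian codon-optimized coding sequence that the catalogue calls mTurquoise and the sequence annotation identifies as mTurquoise2, an enhanced monomeric CFP variant. This is followed by SV40 large T antigen nuclear localization signal sequence. The construct name indicates three copies, although the feature table annotates only one, so the remaining repeats may simply be unannotated. A short multiple cloning site follows, consistent with the depositor's note that these constructs are modular and were built iteratively. A WPRE enhances transcript stability and expression, and the human growth hormone polyadenylation signal terminates the message. An annotated Factor Xa site on the reverse strand inside the WPRE is almost certainly an incidental sequence match.

The stated purpose is optical regulation of nuclear export, from work on resonance energy transfer with LOV2-based optogenetic actuators. No LOV2 domain or nuclear export signal is annotated here, and the record does not state this construct's specific role in that work.
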