Addgene plasmid #159949: AAV-Synapsin-mTurquoise-3XNLS-WPRE
Purpose: optical regulation of nuclear export
Depositing lab: Michael Courtney. Depositing organization: Turku Bioscience Centre. Publication: Resonance energy transfer sensitises and monitors in situ switching of LOV2-based optogenetic actuators. Li LL, Klein FM, Li Greci L, Popinigis A, Freudenberg F, Courtney MJ. Nat Commun. 2020 Oct 9;11(1):5107. doi: 10.1038/s41467-020-18816-8. PubMed 33037199.
Backbone
  Vector backbone: AAV
  Backbone size w/o insert (bp): 4543
  Vector type: Mammalian Expression, AAV
Growth in bacteria
  Bacterial resistance: Ampicillin, 100 μg/mL
  Growth temperature: 37°C
  Growth strain: NEB Stable
  Copy number: High Copy
Gene/Insert
  Gene/Insert name: mTurquoise-3XNLS
  Species: Synthetic
  Insert size (bp): 750
  Mutation: synthetic
  Promoter: hSyn1
  Cloning method: Restriction Enzyme; 5′ cloning site multiple; modular (not destroyed); 3′ cloning site multiple; modular (unknown if destroyed)
  Sequencing primers: 5′ 3'Syn-fwd; 3′ WPRE-
Terms and licenses: Academic/Nonprofit Terms; Industry Terms: Not Available to Industry
Depositor comments: Constructs are multipart, modular and generated iteratively.
How to cite: AAV-Synapsin-mTurquoise-3XNLS-WPRE was a gift from Michael Courtney (Addgene plasmid # 159949 ; http://n2t.net/addgene:159949 ; RRID:Addgene_159949)
